Addgene plasmid #169550: pTS2307-Tier1-2xcHS4-PPGK-NLuc_TB
Purpose: Tier-1 expression vector encoding PmPGK1-driven secreted Nluc coupled to fluorescent reporter mTagBFP2 that is insulated via a tandem repeat of a 5' cHS4 insulator sequence (2xcHS4-PmPGK1-IgkSS-Nluc-p2A-mTagBFP2-pA).
Depositing lab: Martin Fussenegger. Depositing organization: ETH Zurich (Swiss Federal Institute of Technology). Publication: A versatile plasmid architecture for mammalian synthetic biology (VAMSyB). Haellman V, Strittmatter T, Bertschi A, Stucheli P, Fussenegger M. Metab Eng. 2021 Jul;66:41-50. doi: 10.1016/j.ymben.2021.04.003. Epub 2021 Apr 18. PubMed 33857582.
Backbone
  Vector backbone: pMM1 (pcDNA3.1-based)
  Backbone size w/o insert (bp): 4435
  Vector type: Mammalian Expression
  Selectable markers: Neomycin (select with G418)
Growth in bacteria
  Bacterial resistance: Ampicillin, 100 μg/mL
  Growth temperature: 37°C
  Growth strain: DH5alpha
  Copy number: High Copy
Gene/Insert
  Gene/Insert name: cHS4-modulated PPGK-driven NanoLuc Luciferase - mTagBFP expression cassette (alt name: PPGK-2xcHS4-Nluc-TB)
  Species: Synthetic
  Promoter: PPGK
  Cloning method: Restriction Enzyme; 5′ cloning site Unknown (unknown if destroyed)
  Sequencing primers: 5′ AmpStart; 3′ BGH-rev
Terms and licenses: Academic/Nonprofit Terms; Industry Terms: Not Available to Industry
How to cite: pTS2307-Tier1-2xcHS4-PPGK-NLuc_TB was a gift from Martin Fussenegger (Addgene plasmid # 169550 ; http://n2t.net/addgene:169550 ; RRID:Addgene_169550)
