[The description below was written by a language model from this plasmid's Addgene catalogue record and pLannotate feature annotations shown in this document.]
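Description:
pTS2307-Tier1-2xcHS4-PPGK-NLuc_TB is a mammalian expression plasmid built on pMM1, a pcDNA3.1-derived backbone, and belongs to the Tier-1 level of a modular plasmid architecture for mammalian synthetic biology. In E. coli it is maintained at high copy through a ColE1/pUC-type origin and selected with ampicillin via the bla gene and its own promoter. An f1 phage origin is also present. For selection in mammalian cells, an SV40 enhancer/early promoter drives the neomycin phosphotransferase gene, terminated by an SV40 poly(A) signal, allowing G418 selection. Short annotated fragments (ble, lacI, an RSF origin, a lac promoter/operator region) appear to be backbone remnants rather than functional units.

The payload is a single synthetic transcription unit driven by the constitutive mouse phosphoglycerate kinase 1 (PGK) promoter. An Igκ light-chain leader is placed upstream of human codon-optimised NanoLuc luciferase, directing the enzyme into the secretory pathway so that it can be assayed in culture supernatant. According to the catalogue description, a P2A self-cleaving peptide then links it to the blue fluorescent protein mTagBFP2, so both reporters come from one mRNA as separate proteins. The cassette ends in a bGH polyadenylation signal. The record states that a tandem repeat of the chicken cHS4 insulator lies 5′ of the promoter. Neither the insulators nor the P2A are annotated in the feature table, though unannotated gaps upstream of the PGK promoter and between Nluc and mTagBFP2 are consistent with them. The sequence is listed as a partial NGS result. The construct provides an insulated, constitutive dual reporter for comparing how cHS4 elements affect expression.
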