Features (pLannotate 1.2.2; 19 found; start..end, strand, type, name):
    150..738     -  rep_origin     ori: high-copy-number ColE1/pMB1/pBR322/pUC origin of replication
    909..1769    -  CDS            AmpR: β-lactamase; bla; confers resistance to ampicillin, carbenicillin, and related antibiotics
   1770..1874    -  promoter       AmpR promoter: bla
   2424..2923    +  promoter       PGK promoter: mouse phosphoglycerate kinase 1 promoter
   2976..3035    +  sig_peptide    Igκ leader: leader sequence from mouse immunoglobulin κ light chain
   3054..3566    +  CDS            Nluc: NanoLuc® luciferase human codon-optimized
   3669..4376    +  CDS            mTagBFP2: mTagBFP2 is a basic (constitutively fluorescent) blue fluorescent protein published in 2011, derived from Entacmaea quadricolor. It is reported to be a very rapidly-maturing monomer with very low acid sensitivity.
   4437..4661    +  polyA_signal   bGH poly(A) signal: bovine growth hormone polyadenylation signal
   4665..4686    +  promoter       SV40 promoter (fragment): SV40 enhancer and early promoter
   4707..5135    +  rep_origin     f1 ori (sequence partly withheld): f1 bacteriophage origin of replication; arrow indicates direction of (+) strand synthesis
   5149..5478    +  promoter       SV40 promoter: SV40 enhancer and early promoter
   5545..6336    +  CDS            neo: KKA2_KLEPN - Also known as kan, nptII. Experimental evidence at protein level: Swiss-Prot protein existence level 1. Resistance to kanamycin, neomycin, paromomycin, ribostamycin, butirosin and gentamicin B. From Klebsiella pneumoniae.
   6360..6518    +  CDS            ble (fragment): BLE_KLEPN - Experimental evidence at protein level: Swiss-Prot protein existence level 1. Binding protein with a strong affinity to the bleomycin family of antibiotics. Binds to CL990; an antimitotic-antibiotic compound. From Klebsiella pneumoniae.
   6513..6634    +  polyA_signal   SV40 poly(A) signal: SV40 polyadenylation signal
   6707..6723    -  protein_bind   lac operator: The lac repressor binds to the lac operator to inhibit transcription in E. coli. This inhibition can be relieved by adding lactose or isopropyl-β-D-thiogalactopyranoside (IPTG). lac repressor encoded by lacI
   6731..6761    -  promoter       lac promoter: promoter for the E. coli lac operon
   6776..6797    -  protein_bind   CAP binding site: CAP binding activates transcription in the presence of cAMP. E. coli catabolite activator protein
   6810..6902    -  CDS            lacI (fragment): lac repressor; lacI; The lac repressor binds to the lac operator to inhibit transcription in E. coli. This inhibition can be relieved by adding lactose or isopropyl-β-D-thiogalactopyranoside (IPTG).
   6904..6931    -  rep_origin     RSF ori (fragment): Plasmids containing the RSF 1030 origin of replication can be propagated in E. coli cells that contain additional plasmids with compatible origins.
>Addgene plasmid #169550 | pTS2307-Tier1-2xcHS4-PPGK-NLuc_TB | addgene full sequence | sequence record 366597 | Addgene Partial NGS Result
TCGGTCGTTCGGCTGCGGCGAGCGGTATCAGCTCACTCAAAGGCGGTAATACGGTTATCCACAGAATCAG
GGGATAACGCAGGAAAGAACATGTGAGCAAAAGGCCAGCAAAAGGCCAGGAACCGTAAAAAGGCCGCGTT
GCTGGCGTTTTTCCATAGGCTCCGCCCCCCTGACGAGCATCACAAAAATCGACGCTCAAGTCAGAGGTGG
CGAAACCCGACAGGACTATAAAGATACCAGGCGTTTCCCCCTGGAAGCTCCCTCGTGCGCTCTCCTGTTC
CGACCCTGCCGCTTACCGGATACCTGTCCGCCTTTCTCCCTTCGGGAAGCGTGGCGCTTTCTCATAGCTC
ACGCTGTAGGTATCTCAGTTCGGTGTAGGTCGTTCGCTCCAAGCTGGGCTGTGTGCACGAACCCCCCGTT
CAGCCCGACCGCTGCGCCTTATCCGGTAACTATCGTCTTGAGTCCAACCCGGTAAGACACGACTTATCGC
CACTGGCAGCAGCCACTGGTAACAGGATTAGCAGAGCGAGGTATGTAGGCGGTGCTACAGAGTTCTTGAA
GTGGTGGCCTAACTACGGCTACACTAGAAGAACAGTATTTGGTATCTGCGCTCTGCTGAAGCCAGTTACC
TTCGGAAAAAGAGTTGGTAGCTCTTGATCCGGCAAACAAACCACCGCTGGTAGCGGTGGTTTTTTTGTTT
GCAAGCAGCAGATTACGCGCAGAAAAAAAGGATCTCAAGAAGATCCTTTGATCTTTTCTACGGGGTCTGA
CGCTCAGTGGAACGAAAACTCACGTTAAGGGATTTTGGTCATGAGATTATCAAAAAGGATCTTCACCTAG
ATCCTTTTAAATTAAAAATGAAGTTTTAAATCAATCTAAAGTATATATGAGTAAACTTGGTCTGACAGTT
ACCAATGCTTAATCAGTGAGGCACCTATCTCAGCGATCTGTCTATTTCGTTCATCCATAGTTGCCTGACT
CCCCGTCGTGTAGATAACTACGATACGGGAGGGCTTACCATCTGGCCCCAGTGCTGCAATGATACCGCGA
GACCCACGCTCACCGGCTCCAGATTTATCAGCAATAAACCAGCCAGCCGGAAGGGCCGAGCGCAGAAGTG
GTCCTGCAACTTTATCCGCCTCCATCCAGTCTATTAATTGTTGCCGGGAAGCTAGAGTAAGTAGTTCGCC
AGTTAATAGTTTGCGCAACGTTGTTGCCATTGCTACAGGCATCGTGGTGTCACGCTCGTCGTTTGGTATG
GCTTCATTCAGCTCCGGTTCCCAACGATCAAGGCGAGTTACATGATCCCCCATGTTGTGCAAAAAAGCGG
TTAGCTCCTTCGGTCCTCCGATCGTTGTCAGAAGTAAGTTGGCCGCAGTGTTATCACTCATGGTTATGGC
AGCACTGCATAATTCTCTTACTGTCATGCCATCCGTAAGATGCTTTTCTGTGACTGGTGAGTACTCAACC
AAGTCATTCTGAGAATAGTGTATGCGGCGACCGAGTTGCTCTTGCCCGGCGTCAATACGGGATAATACCG
CGCCACATAGCAGAACTTTAAAAGTGCTCATCATTGGAAAACGTTCTTCGGGGCGAAAACTCTCAAGGAT
CTTACCGCTGTTGAGATCCAGTTCGATGTAACCCACTCGTGCACCCAACTGATCTTCAGCATCTTTTACT
TTCACCAGCGTTTCTGGGTGAGCAAAAACAGGAAGGCAAAATGCCGCAAAAAAGGGAATAAGGGCGACAC
GGAAATGTTGAATACTCATACTCTTCCTTTTTCAATATTATTGAAGCATTTATCAGGGTTATTGTCTCAT
GAGCGGATACATATTTGAATGTATTTAGAAAAATAAACAAATAGGGGTTCCGCGCACATTTCCCCGAAAA
GTGCCACCTGACGTCGACGGATCGGGAGATCTCCACGCGTCTCGAGGGGACAGCCCCCCCCCAAAGCCCC
CAGGGATGTAATTACGTCCCTCCCCCGCTAGGGGGCAGCAGCGAGCCGCCCGGGGCTCCGCTCCGGTCCG
GCGCTCCCCCCGCATCCCCGAGCCGGCAGCGTGCGGGGACAGCCCGGGCACGGGGAAGGTGGCACGGGAT
CGCTTTCCTCTGAACGCTTCTCGCTGCTCTTTGAGCCTGCAGACACCTGGGGGGATACGGGGAAAAAGCT
AATCGAGGGGACAGCCCCCCCCCAAAGCCCCCAGGGATGTAATTACGTCCCTCCCCCGCTAGGGGGCAGC
AGCGAGCCGCCCGGGGCTCCGCTCCGGTCCGGCGCTCCCCCCGCATCCCCGAGCCGGCAGCGTGCGGGGA
CAGCCCGGGCACGGGGAAGGTGGCACGGGATCGCTTTCCTCTGAACGCTTCTCGCTGCTCTTTGAGCCTG
CAGACACCTGGGGGGATACGGGGAAAAAGCTAATCGAGCTACCGGGTAGGGGAGGCGCTTTTCCCAAGGC
AGTCTGGAGCATGCGCTTTAGCAGCCCCGCTGGGCACTTGGCGCTACACAAGTGGCCTCTGGCCTCGCAC
ACATTCCACATCCACCGGTAGGCGCCAACCGGCTCCGTTCTTTGGTGGCCCCTTCGCGCCACCTTCTACT
CCTCCCCTAGTCAGGAAGTTCCCCCCCGCCCCGCAGCTCGCGTCGTGCAGGACGTGACAAATGGAAGTAG
CACGTCTCAGTAGTCTCGTGCAGATGGACAGCACCGCTGAGCAATGGAAGCGGGTAGGCCTTTGGGGCAG
CGGCCAATAGCAGCTTTGCTCCTTCGCTTTCTGGGCTCAGAGGCTGGGAAGGGGTGGGTCCGGGGGCGGG
CTCAGGGGCGGGCTCAGGGGCGGGGCGGGCGCCCGAAGGTCCTCCGGAGGCCCGGCATTCTGCACGCTTC
AAAAGCGCACGTCTGCCGCGCTGTTCTCCTCTTCCTCATCTCCGGGCCTTTCGACCTCCAGCCCGAGCTC
GGTATAGGTTCGAAGCGGAATTCACCATGACTAGTGAGACAGACACACTCCTGCTATGGGTACTGCTGCT
CTGGGTTCCAGGTTCCACTGGTGACGCTAGTGGTGGTTCTGGTATGGTCTTCACACTCGAAGATTTCGTT
GGGGACTGGCGACAGACAGCCGGCTACAACCTGGACCAAGTCCTTGAACAGGGAGGTGTGTCCAGTTTGT
TTCAGAATCTCGGGGTGTCCGTAACTCCGATCCAAAGGATTGTCCTGAGCGGTGAAAATGGGCTGAAGAT
CGACATCCATGTCATCATCCCGTATGAAGGTCTGAGCGGCGACCAAATGGGCCAGATCGAAAAAATTTTT
AAGGTGGTGTACCCTGTGGATGATCATCACTTTAAGGTGATCCTGCACTATGGCACACTGGTAATCGACG
GGGTTACGCCGAACATGATCGACTATTTCGGACGGCCGTATGAAGGCATCGCCGTGTTCGACGGCAAAAA
GATCACTGTAACAGGGACCCTGTGGAACGGCAACAAAATTATCGACGAGCGCCTGATCAACCCCGACGGC
TCCCTGCTGTTCCGAGTAACCATCAACGGAGTGACCGGCTGGCGGCTGTGCGAACGCATTCTGGCGGCTA
GTGGTGGTTCTGGTGGAAGCGGAGCTACTAACTTCAGCCTGCTGAAGCAGGCTGGTGACGTGGAGGAGAA
CCCTGGACCTGCTAGTGGTGGTTCTGGTGTGTCTAAGGGCGAAGAGCTGATTAAGGAGAACATGCACATG
AAGCTGTACATGGAGGGCACCGTGGACAACCATCACTTCAAGTGCACATCCGAGGGCGAAGGCAAGCCCT
ACGAGGGCACCCAGACCATGAGAATCAAGGTGGTCGAGGGCGGCCCTCTCCCCTTCGCCTTCGACATCCT
GGCTACTAGCTTCCTCTACGGCAGCAAGACCTTCATCAACCACACCCAGGGCATCCCCGACTTCTTCAAG
CAGTCCTTCCCTGAGGGCTTCACATGGGAGAGAGTCACCACATACGAAGACGGGGGCGTGCTGACCGCTA
CCCAGGACACCAGCCTCCAGGACGGCTGCCTCATCTACAACGTCAAGATCAGAGGGGTGAACTTCACATC
CAACGGCCCTGTGATGCAGAAGAAAACACTCGGCTGGGAGGCCTTCACCGAGACGCTGTACCCCGCTGAC
GGCGGCCTGGAAGGCAGAAACGACATGGCCCTGAAGCTCGTGGGCGGGAGCCATCTGATCGCAAACGCCA
AGACCACATATAGATCCAAGAAACCCGCTAAGAACCTCAAGATGCCTGGCGTCTACTATGTGGACTACAG
ACTGGAAAGAATCAAGGAGGCCAACAACGAGACCTACGTCGAGCAGCACGAGGTGGCAGTGGCCAGATAC
TGCGACCTCCCTAGCAAACTGGGGCACAAACTTAATGCTAGCGGATCCACCGGTGTCTAGAAAGCTTTGA
GGCCGGCCTGCAGGGATCAGCCTCGACTGTGCCTTCTAGTTGCCAGCCATCTGTTGTTTGCCCCTCCCCC
GTGCCTTCCTTGACCCTGGAAGGTGCCACTCCCACTGTCCTTTCCTAATAAAATGAGGAAATTGCATCGC
ATTGTCTGAGTAGGTGTCATTCTATTCTGGGGGGTGGGGTGGGGCAGGACAGCAAGGGGGAGGATTGGGA
AGACAATAGCAGGCATGCTGGGGATGCGGTGGGCTCTATGGCTTCTGAGGCGGAAAGAACCAGCTGGGGC
TCTAGGGGGTATCCCC
[124 nt withheld, positions 4707-4830]
C
[91 nt withheld, positions 4832-4922]
A
[49 nt withheld, positions 4924-4972]
CCTTTGACGTTGGAGTCCACGTTCTTT
[37 nt withheld, positions 5000-5036]
ACCCTATCTCGGTCTATTCTTTTGATTTATAAGGGATTTTGCCGATTTCGGCCTATTGGTTAAAAAATGA
GCTGATTTAACAAAAATTTAACGCGAATTAATTCTGTGGAATGTGTGTCAGTTAGGGTGTGGAAAGTCCC
CAGGCTCCCCAGCAGGCAGAAGTATGCAAAGCATGCATCTCAATTAGTCAGCAACCAGGTGTGGAAAGTC
CCCAGGCTCCCCAGCAGGCAGAAGTATGCAAAGCATGCATCTCAATTAGTCAGCAACCATAGTCCCGCCC
CTAACTCCGCCCATCCCGCCCCTAACTCCGCCCAGTTCCGCCCATTCTCCGCCCCATGGCTGACTAATTT
TTTTTATTTATGCAGAGGCCGAGGCCGCCTCTGCCTCTGAGCTATTCCAGAAGTAGTGAGGAGGCTTTTT
TGGAGGCCTAGGCTTTTGCAAAAAGCTCCCGGGAGCTTGTATATCCATTTTCGGATCTGATCAAGAGACA
GGATGAGGATCGTTTCGCATGATTGAACAAGATGGATTGCACGCAGGTTCTCCGGCCGCTTGGGTGGAGA
GGCTATTCGGCTATGACTGGGCACAACAGACAATCGGCTGCTCTGATGCCGCCGTGTTCCGGCTGTCAGC
GCAGGGGCGCCCGGTTCTTTTTGTCAAGACCGACCTGTCCGGTGCCCTGAATGAACTGCAGGACGAGGCA
GCGCGGCTATCGTGGCTGGCCACGACGGGCGTTCCTTGCGCAGCTGTGCTCGACGTTGTCACTGAAGCGG
GAAGGGACTGGCTGCTATTGGGCGAAGTGCCGGGGCAGGATCTCCTGTCATCTCACCTTGCTCCTGCCGA
GAAAGTATCCATCATGGCTGATGCAATGCGGCGGCTGCATACGCTTGATCCGGCTACCTGCCCATTCGAC
CACCAAGCGAAACATCGCATCGAGCGAGCACGTACTCGGATGGAAGCCGGTCTTGTCGATCAGGATGATC
TGGACGAAGAGCATCAGGGGCTCGCGCCAGCCGAACTGTTCGCCAGGCTCAAGGCGCGCATGCCCGACGG
CGAGGATCTCGTCGTGACCCATGGCGATGCCTGCTTGCCGAATATCATGGTGGAAAATGGCCGCTTTTCT
GGATTCATCGACTGTGGCCGGCTGGGTGTGGCGGACCGCTATCAGGACATAGCGTTGGCTACCCGTGATA
TTGCTGAAGAGCTTGGCGGCGAATGGGCTGACCGCTTCCTCGTGCTTTACGGTATCGCCGCTCCCGATTC
GCAGCGCATCGCCTTCTATCGCCTTCTTGACGAGTTCTTCTGAGCGGGACTCTGGGGTTCGAAATGACCG
ACCAAGCGACGCCCAACCTGCCATCACGAGATTTCGATTCCACCGCCGCCTTCTATGAAAGGTTGGGCTT
CGGAATCGTTTTCCGGGACGCCGGCTGGATGATCCTCCAGCGCGGGGATCTCATGCTGGAGTTCTTCGCC
CACCCCAACTTGTTTATTGCAGCTTATAATGGTTACAAATAAAGCAATAGCATCACAAATTTCACAAATA
AAGCATTTTTTTCACTGCATTCTAGTTGTGGTTTGTCCAAACTCATCAATGTATCTTATCATGTCTGTAT
ACCGTCGACCTCTAGCTAGAGCTTGGCGTAATCATGGTCATAGCTGTTTCCTGTGTGAAATTGTTATCCG
CTCACAATTCCACACAACATACGAGCCGGAAGCATAAAGTGTAAAGCCTGGGGTGCCTAATGAGTGAGCT
AACTCACATTAATTGCGTTGCGCTCACTGCCCGCTTTCCAGTCGGGAAACCTGTCGTGCCAGCTGCATTA
ATGAATCGGCCAACGCGCGGGGAGAGGCGGTTTGCGTATTGGGCGCTCTTCCGCTTCCTCGCTCACTGAC
TCGCTGCGC
